>Addgene plasmid #79565 | GFP-CRY2-OCRL | addgene full sequence | sequence record 263360 | Addgene NGS Result
CCATGCATTAGTTATTAATAGTAATCAATTACGGGGTCATTAGTTCATAGCCCATATATGGAGTTCCGCG
TTACATAACTTACGGTAAATGGCCCGCCTGGCTGACCGCCCAACGACCCCCGCCCATTGACGTCAATAAT
GACGTATGTTCCCATAGTAACGCCAATAGGGACTTTCCATTGACGTCAATGGGTGGAGTATTTACGGTAA
ACTGCCCACTTGGCAGTACATCAAGTGTATCATATGCCAAGTACGCCCCCTATTGACGTCAATGACGGTA
AATGGCCCGCCTGGCATTATGCCCAGTACATGACCTTATGGGACTTTCCTACTTGGCAGTACATCTACGT
ATTAGTCATCGCTATTACCATGGTGATGCGGTTTTGGCAGTACATCAATGGGCGTGGATAGCGGTTTGAC
TCACGGGGATTTCCAAGTCTCCACCCCATTGACGTCAATGGGAGTTTGTTTTGGCACCAAAATCAACGGG
ACTTTCCAAAATGTCGTAACAACTCCGCCCCATTGACGCAAATGGGCGGTAGGCGTGTACGGTGGGAGGT
CTATATAAGCAGAGCTGGTTTAGTGAACCGTCAGATCCGCTAGCGCTACCGGTCGCCACCATGGTGAGCA
AGGGCGAGGAGCTGTTCACCGGGGTGGTGCCCATCCTGGTCGAGCTGGACGGCGACGTAAACGGCCACAA
GTTCAGCGTGTCCGGCGAGGGCGAGGGCGATGCCACCTACGGCAAGCTGACCCTGAAGTTCATCTGCACC
ACCGGCAAGCTGCCCGTGCCCTGGCCCACCCTCGTGACCACCCTGACCTACGGCGTGCAGTGCTTCAGCC
GCTACCCCGACCACATGAAGCAGCACGACTTCTTCAAGTCCGCCATGCCCGAAGGCTACGTCCAGGAGCG
CACCATCTTCTTCAAGGACGACGGCAACTACAAGACCCGCGCCGAGGTGAAGTTCGAGGGCGACACCCTG
GTGAACCGCATCGAGCTGAAGGGCATCGACTTCAAGGAGGACGGCAACATCCTGGGGCACAAGCTGGAGT
ACAACTACAACAGCCACAACGTCTATATCATGGCCGACAAGCAGAAGAACGGCATCAAGGTGAACTTCAA
GATCCGCCACAACATCGAGGACGGCAGCGTGCAGCTCGCCGACCACTACCAGCAGAACACCCCCATCGGC
GACGGCCCCGTGCTGCTGCCCGACAACCACTACCTGAGCACCCAGTCCGCCCTGAGCAAAGACCCCAACG
AGAAGCGCGATCACATGGTCCTGCTGGAGTTCGTGACCGCCGCCGGGATCACTCTCGGCATGGACGAGCT
GTACAAGAGATCTCGAAGCGCGGCCGCGGGAGCAGGAGGAGCAGCTCGAGCTATGAAGATGGACAAAAAG
ACTATAGTTTGGTTTAGAAGAGACCTAAGGATTGAGGATAATCCTGCATTAGCAGCAGCTGCTCACGAAG
GATCTGTTTTTCCTGTCTTCATTTGGTGTCCTGAAGAAGAAGGACAGTTTTATCCTGGAAGAGCTTCAAG
ATGGTGGATGAAACAATCACTTGCTCACTTATCTCAATCCTTGAAGGCTCTTGGATCTGACCTCACTTTA
ATCAAAACCCACAACACGATTTCAGCGATCTTGGATTGTATCCGCGTTACCGGTGCTACAAAAGTCGTCT
TTAACCACCTCTATGATCCTGTTTCGTTAGTTCGGGACCATACCGTAAAGGAGAAGCTGGTGGAACGTGG
GATCTCTGTGCAAAGCTACAATGGAGATCTATTGTATGAACCGTGGGAGATATACTGCGAAAAGGGCAAA
CCTTTTACGAGTTTCAATTCTTACTGGAAGAAATGCTTAGATATGTCGATTGAATCCGTTATGCTTCCTC
CTCCTTGGCGGTTGATGCCAATAACTGCAGCGGCTGAAGCGATTTGGGCGTGTTCGATTGAAGAACTAGG
GCTGGAGAATGAGGCCGAGAAACCGAGCAATGCGTTGTTAACTAGAGCTTGGTCTCCAGGATGGAGCAAT
GCTGATAAGTTACTAAATGAGTTCATCGAGAAGCAGTTGATAGATTATGCAAAGAACAGCAAGAAAGTTG
TTGGGAATTCTACTTCACTACTTTCTCCGTATCTCCATTTCGGGGAAATAAGCGTCAGACACGTTTTCCA
GTGTGCCCGGATGAAACAAATTATATGGGCAAGAGATAAGAACAGTGAAGGAGAAGAAAGTGCAGATCTT
TTTCTTAGGGGAATCGGTTTAAGAGAGTATTCTCGGTATATATGTTTCAACTTCCCGTTTACTCACGAGC
AATCGTTGTTGAGTCATCTTCGGTTTTTCCCTTGGGATGCTGATGTTGATAAGTTCAAGGCCTGGAGACA
AGGCAGGACCGGTTATCCGTTGGTGGATGCCGGAATGAGAGAGCTTTGGGCTACCGGATGGATGCATAAC
AGAATAAGAGTGATTGTTTCAAGCTTTGCTGTGAAGTTTCTTCTCCTTCCATGGAAATGGGGAATGAAGT
ATTTCTGGGATACACTTTTGGATGCTGATTTGGAATGTGACATCCTTGGCTGGCAGTATATCTCTGGGAG
TATCCCCGATGGCCACGAGCTTGATCGCTTGGACAATCCCGCGTTACAAGGCGCCAAATATGACCCAGAA
GGTGAGTACATAAGGCAATGGCTTCCCGAGCTTGCGAGATTGCCAACTGAATGGATCCATCATCCATGGG
ACGCTCCTTTAACCGTACTCAAAGCTTCTGGTGTGGAACTCGGAACAAACTATGCGAAACCCATTGTAGA
CATCGACACAGCTCGTGAGCTACTAGCTAAAGCTATTTCAAGAACCCGTGAAGCACAGATCATGATCGGA
GCAGCAGCTCGAGGCGCAGCAGCGGGAGCAGGAGGAGCAGGTCGATCGTATGTCAACATTCAGACTTTCA
GATTTTTTGTTGGAACTTGGAATGTGAATGGCCAGTCTCCAGATAGCGGGTTAGAACCTTGGCTGAACTG
TGATCCCAATCCTCCTGATATCTACTGCATTGGATTCCAAGAACTGGACTTGAGCACAGAAGCCTTCTTC
TACTTTGAATCTGTGAAGGAACAAGAATGGTCCATGGCTGTAGAGAGAGGTTTGCATTCCAAAGCCAAGT
ATAAGAAAGTTCAACTGGTGCGCCTTGTTGGGATGATGCTTCTTATATTTGCCAGAAAGGATCAGTGTCG
ATACATTCGTGATATTGCTACAGAAACAGTTGGAACTGGAATCATGGGGAAAATGGGAAACAAAGGTGGG
GTAGCTGTGAGATTTGTATTTCACAACACCACCTTTTGCATTGTCAATTCCCATCTGGCTGCACACGTGG
AGGACTTTGAGAGAAGGAATCAAGATTATAAGGACATTTGTGCGAGAATGAGTTTTGTGGTCCCAAATCA
GACCCTCCCGCAGTTGAACATCATGAAACATGAGGTTGTCATTTGGTTGGGAGATTTGAATTATAGACTT
TGCATGCCTGATGCCAATGAGGTGAAAAGTCTTATTAATAAGAAAGACCTTCAGAGACTCTTGAAATTCG
ACCAGCTAAATATTCAGCGCACACAGAAAAAAGCTTTTGTTGACTTCAATGAAGGGGAAATCAAGTTCAT
CCCCACTTATAAGTATGACTCTAAAACAGACCGGTGGGATTCCAGTGGGAAATGCCGGGTTCCAGCCTGG
TGTGACCGAATTCTTTGGAGAGGAACAAATGTTAATCAGCTTAATTATCGGAGTCACATGGAACTGAAAA
CCAGCGACCACAAGCCTGTTAGCGCCCTCTTCCATATTGGGGTGAAGGTTGTGGATTGAGGTACCGCGGG
CCCGGGATCCACCGGATCTAGATAACTGATCATAATCAGCCATACCACATTTGTAGAGGTTTTACTTGCT
TTAAAAAACCTCCCACACCTCCCCCTGAACCTGAAACATAAAATGAATGCAATTGTTGTTGTTAACTTGT
TTATTGCAGCTTATAATGGTTACAAATAAAGCAATAGCATCACAAATTTCACAAATAAAGCATTTTTTTC
ACTGCATTCTAGTTGTGGTTTGTCCAAACTCATCAATGTATCTTAACGCGTAAATTGTAAGCGTTAATAT
TTTGTTAAAATTCGCGTTAAATTTTTGTTAAATCAGCTCATTTTTTAACCAATAGGCCGAAATCGGCAAA
ATCCCTTATAAATCAAAAGAATAGACCGAGATAGGGT
[37 nt withheld, positions 4238-4274]
AAAGAACGTGGACTCCAACGTCAAAGG
[49 nt withheld, positions 4302-4350]
T
[91 nt withheld, positions 4352-4442]
G
[124 nt withheld, positions 4444-4567]
CAGGTGGCACTTTTCGGGGAAATGTGCGCGGAACCCCTATTTGTTTATTTTTCTAAATACATTCAAATAT
GTATCCGCTCATGAGACAATAACCCTGATAAATGCTTCAATAATATTGAAAAAGGAAGAGTCCTGAGGCG
GAAAGAACCAGCTGTGGAATGTGTGTCAGTTAGGGTGTGGAAAGTCCCCAGGCTCCCCAGCAGGCAGAAG
TATGCAAAGCATGCATCTCAATTAGTCAGCAACCAGGTGTGGAAAGTCCCCAGGCTCCCCAGCAGGCAGA
AGTATGCAAAGCATGCATCTCAATTAGTCAGCAACCATAGTCCCGCCCCTAACTCCGCCCATCCCGCCCC
TAACTCCGCCCAGTTCCGCCCATTCTCCGCCCCATGGCTGACTAATTTTTTTTATTTATGCAGAGGCCGA
GGCCGCCTCGGCCTCTGAGCTATTCCAGAAGTAGTGAGGAGGCTTTTTTGGAGGCCTAGGCTTTTGCAAA
GATCGATCAAGAGACAGGATGAGGATCGTTTCGCATGATTGAACAAGATGGATTGCACGCAGGTTCTCCG
GCCGCTTGGGTGGAGAGGCTATTCGGCTATGACTGGGCACAACAGACAATCGGCTGCTCTGATGCCGCCG
TGTTCCGGCTGTCAGCGCAGGGGCGCCCGGTTCTTTTTGTCAAGACCGACCTGTCCGGTGCCCTGAATGA
ACTGCAAGACGAGGCAGCGCGGCTATCGTGGCTGGCCACGACGGGCGTTCCTTGCGCAGCTGTGCTCGAC
GTTGTCACTGAAGCGGGAAGGGACTGGCTGCTATTGGGCGAAGTGCCGGGGCAGGATCTCCTGTCATCTC
ACCTTGCTCCTGCCGAGAAAGTATCCATCATGGCTGATGCAATGCGGCGGCTGCATACGCTTGATCCGGC
TACCTGCCCATTCGACCACCAAGCGAAACATCGCATCGAGCGAGCACGTACTCGGATGGAAGCCGGTCTT
GTCGATCAGGATGATCTGGACGAAGAGCATCAGGGGCTCGCGCCAGCCGAACTGTTCGCCAGGCTCAAGG
CGAGCATGCCCGACGGCGAGGATCTCGTCGTGACCCATGGCGATGCCTGCTTGCCGAATATCATGGTGGA
AAATGGCCGCTTTTCTGGATTCATCGACTGTGGCCGGCTGGGTGTGGCGGACCGCTATCAGGACATAGCG
TTGGCTACCCGTGATATTGCTGAAGAGCTTGGCGGCGAATGGGCTGACCGCTTCCTCGTGCTTTACGGTA
TCGCCGCTCCCGATTCGCAGCGCATCGCCTTCTATCGCCTTCTTGACGAGTTCTTCTGAGCGGGACTCTG
GGGTTCGAAATGACCGACCAAGCGACGCCCAACCTGCCATCACGAGATTTCGATTCCACCGCCGCCTTCT
ATGAAAGGTTGGGCTTCGGAATCGTTTTCCGGGACGCCGGCTGGATGATCCTCCAGCGCGGGGATCTCAT
GCTGGAGTTCTTCGCCCACCCTAGGGGGAGGCTAACTGAAACACGGAAGGAGACAATACCGGAAGGAACC
CGCGCTATGACGGCAATAAAAAGACAGAATAAAACGCACGGTGTTGGGTCGTTTGTTCATAAACGCGGGG
TTCGGTCCCAGGGCTGGCACTCTGTCGATACCCCACCGAGACCCCATTGGGGCCAATACGCCCGCGTTTC
TTCCTTTTCCCCACCCCACCCCCCAAGTTCGGGTGAAGGCCCAGGGCTCGCAGCCAACGTCGGGGCGGCA
GGCCCTGCCATAGCCTCAGGTTACTCATATATACTTTAGATTGATTTAAAACTTCATTTTTAATTTAAAA
GGATCTAGGTGAAGATCCTTTTTGATAATCTCATGACCAAAATCCCTTAACGTGAGTTTTCGTTCCACTG
AGCGTCAGACCCCGTAGAAAAGATCAAAGGATCTTCTTGAGATCCTTTTTTTCTGCGCGTAATCTGCTGC
TTGCAAACAAAAAAACCACCGCTACCAGCGGTGGTTTGTTTGCCGGATCAAGAGCTACCAACTCTTTTTC
CGAAGGTAACTGGCTTCAGCAGAGCGCAGATACCAAATACTGTTCTTCTAGTGTAGCCGTAGTTAGGCCA
CCACTTCAAGAACTCTGTAGCACCGCCTACATACCTCGCTCTGCTAATCCTGTTACCAGTGGCTGCTGCC
AGTGGCGATAAGTCGTGTCTTACCGGGTTGGACTCAAGACGATAGTTACCGGATAAGGCGCAGCGGTCGG
GCTGAACGGGGGGTTCGTGCACACAGCCCAGCTTGGAGCGAACGACCTACACCGAACTGAGATACCTACA
GCGTGAGCTATGAGAAAGCGCCACGCTTCCCGAAGGGAGAAAGGCGGACAGGTATCCGGTAAGCGGCAGG
GTCGGAACAGGAGAGCGCACGAGGGAGCTTCCAGGGGGAAACGCCTGGTATCTTTATAGTCCTGTCGGGT
TTCGCCACCTCTGACTTGAGCGTCGATTTTTGTGATGCTCGTCAGGGGGGCGGAGCCTATGGAAAAACGC
CAGCAACGCGGCCTTTTTACGGTTCCTGGCCTTTTGCTGGCCTTTTGCTCACATGTTCTTTCCTGCGTTA
TCCCCTGATTCTGTGGATAACCGTATTACCG
Features (pLannotate 1.2.2; 16 found; start..end, strand, type, name):
     69..372     +  enhancer       CMV enhancer: human cytomegalovirus immediate early enhancer
    373..576     +  promoter       CMV promoter: human cytomegalovirus (CMV) immediate early promoter
    621..1337    +  CDS            EGFP: EGFP is a basic (constitutively fluorescent) green fluorescent protein published in 1996, derived from Aequorea victoria. It is reported to be a rapidly-maturing weak dimer with moderate acid sensitivity.
   1383..2876    +  CDS            CRY2PHR: N-terminal photolyase homology region of Arabidopsis thaliana cryptochrome 2 binds to CIB1 upon exposure to blue light (Kennedy et al., 2010)
   2913..3836    +  CDS            OCRL (fragment): OCRL_HUMAN - Also known as OCRL1 From Homo sapiens (Human).
   3840..3865    +  misc_feature   MCS (fragment): multiple cloning site
   3877..3961    +  CDS            large T antigen (fragment): large T antigen from SV40 (simian virus 40)
   3984..4105    +  polyA_signal   SV40 poly(A) signal: SV40 polyadenylation signal
   4139..4567    -  rep_origin     f1 ori (sequence partly withheld): f1 bacteriophage origin of replication; arrow indicates direction of (+) strand synthesis
   4594..4698    +  promoter       AmpR promoter: bla
   4700..5057    +  promoter       SV40 promoter: SV40 enhancer and early promoter
   5092..5886    +  CDS            NeoR/KanR: aminoglycoside phosphotransferase from Tn5; aph(3')-II (or nptII); confers resistance to neomycin, kanamycin, and G418 (Geneticin®)
   5907..6059    +  CDS            ble (fragment): BLE_KLEPN - Experimental evidence at protein level: Swiss-Prot protein existence level 1. Binding protein with a strong affinity to the bleomycin family of antibiotics. Binds to CL990; an antimitotic-antibiotic compound. From Klebsiella pneumoniae.
   6118..6165    +  polyA_signal   HSV TK poly(A) signal: herpes simplex virus thymidine kinase polyadenylation signal (Cole and Stacy, 1985)
   6256..6272    -  polyA_signal   bGH poly(A) signal (fragment): bovine growth hormone polyadenylation signal
   6494..7082    +  rep_origin     ori: high-copy-number ColE1/pMB1/pBR322/pUC origin of replication
