[The description below was written by a language model from this plasmid's Addgene catalogue record and pLannotate feature annotations shown in this document.]
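Description:
GFP-CRY2-OCRL is a mammalian expression plasmid built on a pEGFP backbone that encodes a three-part fusion protein for optogenetic manipulation of phosphoinositides. Transcription is driven by the human cytomegalovirus immediate early enhancer and promoter and terminated by an SV40 polyadenylation signal. The open reading frame begins with EGFP, continues into CRY2PHR (the N-terminal photolyase homology region of Arabidopsis thaliana cryptochrome 2), and ends with a fragment of human OCRL spanning amino acids 234 to 539, which corresponds to its inositol 5-phosphatase domain. The OCRL fragment was inserted by restriction cloning between PvuI and KpnI sites, both retained. CRY2PHR binds its partner CIB1 on exposure to blue light, so when the fusion is co-expressed with a CIB1-derived module anchored at a chosen membrane (not supplied by this plasmid), illumination can recruit the phosphatase domain to that site, while EGFP allows the translocation to be followed by fluorescence microscopy. The record states only expression of the fusion as its purpose, but the associated work concerns optogenetic control of phosphoinositide metabolism.

The plasmid is propagated in E. coli through a high-copy ColE1/pUC-type origin and selected with kanamycin. The single Tn5 NeoR/KanR gene sits behind tandem bacterial (bla-type) and SV40 early promoters and is followed by an HSV TK polyadenylation signal, so it can also confer G418 resistance in mammalian cells. An f1 phage origin is also present. The short large T antigen, ble and bGH poly(A) fragments in the annotation appear to be partial matches within backbone sequence rather than functional elements.
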