Addgene plasmid #79565: GFP-CRY2-OCRL
Purpose: expression of GFP-tagged CRY2PHR fused to inositol 5-phosphatase domain of OCRL
Depositing lab: Olof Idevall-Hagren. Publication: Optogenetic control of phosphoinositide metabolism. Idevall-Hagren O, Dickson EJ, Hille B, Toomre DK, De Camilli P. Proc Natl Acad Sci U S A. 2012 Aug 28;109(35):E2316-23. doi: 10.1073/pnas.1211305109. Epub 2012 Jul 30. PubMed 22847441.
Backbone
  Vector backbone: pEGFP
  Vector type: Mammalian Expression
Growth in bacteria
  Bacterial resistance: Kanamycin, 50 μg/mL
  Growth temperature: 37°C
  Growth strain: DH5alpha
  Copy number: High Copy
Gene/Insert
  Gene/Insert name: OCRL
  Species: H. sapiens (human)
  Mutation: aa 234_539
  Entrez Gene: OCRL (a.k.a. DENT2, Dent-2, INPP5F, LOCR, NPHL2, OCRL-1, OCRL1)
  Promoter: CMV
  Tag / fusion protein: EGFP (N terminal on backbone); CRY2 (photolyase homology region domain of Arabidopsis thaliana cryptochrome 2) (N terminal on backbone)
  Cloning method: Restriction Enzyme; 5′ cloning site PvuI (not destroyed); 3′ cloning site KpnI (not destroyed)
  Sequencing primers: 5′ EGFP-F; 3′ SV40pA-R
Terms and licenses: Academic/Nonprofit Terms; Industry Terms: Not Available to Industry
How to cite: GFP-CRY2-OCRL was a gift from Olof Idevall-Hagren (Addgene plasmid # 79565 ; http://n2t.net/addgene:79565 ; RRID:Addgene_79565)
