>Addgene plasmid #79565 | GFP-CRY2-OCRL | addgene partial sequence | sequence record 152299 | EGFP-C 5'-CATGGTCCTGCTGGAGTTCGTG-3'
ACGAGCTGTACAGAGATCTCGAAGCGCGGCCGCGGGAGCAGGAGGAGCAGCTCGAGCTATGAAGATGGAC
AAAAAGACTATAGTTTGGTTTAGAAGAGACCTAAGGATTGAGGATAATCCTGCATTAGCAGCAGCTGCTC
ACGAAGGATCTGTTTTTCCTGTCTTCATTTGGTGTCCTGAAGAAGAAGGACAGTTTTATCCTGGAAGAGC
TTCAAGATGGTGGATGAAACAATCACTTGCTCACTTATCTCAATCCTTGAAGGCTCTTGGATCTGACCTC
ACTTTAATCAAAACCCACAACACGATTTCAGCGATCTTGGATTGTATCCGCGTTACCGGTGCTACAAAAG
TCGTCTTTAACCACCTCTATGATCCTGTTTCGTTAGTTCGGGACCATACCGTAAAGGAGAAGCTGGTGGA
ACGTGGGATCTCTGTGCAAAGCTACAATGGAGATCTATTGTATGAACCGTGGGAGATATACTGCGAAAAG
GGCAAACCTTTTACGAGTTTCAATTCTTACTGGAAGAAATGCTTAGATATGTCGATTGAATCCGTTATGC
TTCCTCCTCCTTGGCGGTTGATGCCAATAACTGCAGCGGCTGAAGCGATTTGGGCGTGTTCGATTGAAGA
ACTAGGGCTGGAGAATGAGGCCGAGAAACCGAGCAATGCGTTGTTAACTAGAGCTTGGTCTCCAGGATGG
AGCAATGCTGATAAGTTACTAAATGAGTTCATCGAGAAGCAGTTGATAGATTATGCAAAGAACAGCAAGA
AAGTTGTTGGGAATTCTACTTCACTACTTTCTCCGTATCTCCATTTCGGGGAAATAAGCGTCAGACACGT
TTTCCAGTGTGCCCGGATGAAACAAATTATATGGGCAAGAGATAAGAACAGTGAAGGAGAAGAAAGTGCA
GATCTTTTTCTTAGGGGAATCGGTTTAAGAGAGTATTCTCGGTATATATGTTTCAACTTCCCGTTTACTC
ACGAGCAATCGTTGTTGAGTCATCTTCGG
