>Addgene plasmid #79565 | GFP-CRY2-OCRL | addgene partial sequence | sequence record 152300 | SV40pA-R 5'-GAAATTTGTGATGCTATTGC-3'
GCTGCATAACAGTTACAACAACAATTGCATTCATTTTATGTTTCAGGTTCAGGGGGAGGTGTGGGAGGTT
TTTTAAAGCAAGTAAAACCTCTACAAATGTGGTATGGCTGATTATGATCAGTTATCTAGATCCGGTGGAT
CCCGGGCCCGCGGTACCTCAATCCACAACCTTCACCCCAATATGGAAGAGGGCGCTAACAGGCTTGTGGT
CGCTGGTTTTCAGTTCCATGTGACTCCGATAATTAAGCTGATTAACATTTGTTCCTCTCCAAAGAATTCG
GTCACACCAGGCTGGAACCCGGCATTTCCCACTGGAATCCCACCGGTCTGTTTTAGAGTCATACTTATAA
GTGGGGATGAACTTGATTTCCCCTTCATTGAAGTCAACAAAAGCTTTTTTCTGTGTGCGCTGAATATTTA
GCTGGTCGAATTTCAAGAGTCTCTGAAGGTCTTTCTTATTAATAAGACTTTTCACCTCATTGGCATCAGG
CATGCAAAGTCTATAATTCAAATCTCCCAACCAAATGACAACCTCATGTTTCATGATGTTCAACTGCGGG
AGGGTCTGATTTGGGACCACAAAACTCATTCTCGCACAAATGTCCTTATAATCTTGATTCCTTCTCTCAA
AGTCCTCCACGTGTGCAGCCAGATGGGAATTGACAATGCAAAAGGTGGTGTTGTGAAATACAAATCTCAC
AGCTACCCCACCTTTGTTTCCCATTTTCCCCATGATTCCAGTTCCAACTGTTTCTGTAGCAATATCACGA
ATGTATCGACACTGATCCTTTCTGGCAAATATAAGAAGCATCATCCCAACAAGGCGCACCAGTTGAACTT
TCTTATACTTGGCTTTGGAATGCAAACCTCTCTCTACAGCCATGGACCATTCTTGTTCCTTCACAGATTC
AAAGTAGAAGAAGGCTTCTGTGCTCAAGTCCAGTTCTTGGAATCCAATGCAGTAGATATCAGGAGGATTG
GGATCACAGTTCAGCCAAGGTTCTAACCCGCTATC
